Addgene plasmid #101518: pDONR221-FOXI3
Purpose: Donor Vector containing FOXI3 transcription factor, part of the Human TFome Collection
Depositing lab: George Church. Depositing organization: Harvard Medical School. Publication: A comprehensive library of human transcription factors for cell fate engineering. Ng AHM, Khoshakhlagh P, Rojo Arias JE, Pasquini G, Wang K, Swiersy A, Shipman SL, Appleton E, Kiaee K, Kohman RE, Vernet A, Dysart M, Leeper K, Saylor W, Huang JY, Graveline A, Taipale J, Hill DE, Vidal M, Melero-Martin JM, Busskamp V, Church GM. Nat Biotechnol. 2021 Apr;39(4):510-519. doi: 10.1038/s41587-020-0742-6. Epub 2020 Nov 30. PubMed 33257861.
Backbone
  Vector backbone: pDONR221
  Backbone manufacturer: Invitrogen
  Vector type: Gateway shuttling vector
Growth in bacteria
  Bacterial resistance: Kanamycin, 50 μg/mL
  Growth temperature: 37°C
  Growth strain: DH5alpha
  Copy number: High Copy
Gene/Insert
  Gene/Insert name: FOXI3 (alt name: A8MTJ6 (Uniprot ID))
  Species: H. sapiens (human)
  Mutation: Last nucleotide of stop codon removed to allow for Gateway C-terminal fusions
  Entrez Gene: FOXI3
  Cloning method: Gateway Cloning
  Sequencing primers: 5′ M13F(-21); 3′ M13R
Terms and licenses: Academic/Nonprofit Terms; Industry Terms: Not Available to Industry
Depositor comments: Harvard generated by gene synthesis
How to cite: pDONR221-FOXI3 was a gift from George Church (Addgene plasmid # 101518 ; http://n2t.net/addgene:101518 ; RRID:Addgene_101518)
