[The description below was written by a language model from this plasmid's Addgene catalogue record and pLannotate feature annotations shown in this document.]
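Description:
pDONR221-FOXI3 is a Gateway entry clone built on the Invitrogen pDONR221 backbone, carrying the human forkhead-family transcription factor FOXI3 as part of the Human TFome Collection of transcription factor open reading frames. The 3.8 kb plasmid is maintained in E. coli through a high-copy ColE1/pUC-type origin and is selected with kanamycin via an aminoglycoside phosphotransferase (KanR) gene. It has no eukaryotic promoter or mammalian selection cassette of its own. It serves as a shuttling intermediate rather than an expression vector.

The FOXI3 coding sequence (about 1.26 kb, produced by gene synthesis according to the depositor) sits between attL1 and attL2 recombination sites, the configuration expected after a BP reaction into a pDONR vector. These sites allow the ORF to be moved in a defined orientation and reading frame into any attR-containing destination vector through an LR Clonase reaction. The last nucleotide of the stop codon has been removed, so the ORF reads through into attL2-derived sequence, allowing C-terminal fusions to tags or reporters supplied by the destination vector. Destination vectors without a downstream in-frame stop would need one supplied.

Other annotated elements are standard backbone features. The rrnB T1 and T2 terminators upstream of attL1 insulate the insert from read-through transcription, and a T7 promoter lies beyond attL2, oriented back toward the insert. Short lacI and lacZα fragments are vestigial remnants. M13 forward and reverse primer sites flank the cassette for sequence verification. The plasmid is typically used to generate FOXI3 expression constructs, for example for transcription factor overexpression in cell fate engineering studies.
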