Features (pLannotate 1.2.2; 10 found; start..end, strand, type, name):
      1..1260    +  CDS            FOXI3: FOXI3_HUMAN - Experimental evidence at transcript level: Swiss-Prot protein existence level 2. Possible transcriptional factor. From Homo sapiens (Human).
   1262..1361    -  protein_bind   attL2: mutant version of attL; recombination site for the Gateway® LR reaction LR Clonase™
   1379..1397    -  promoter       T7 promoter: promoter for bacteriophage T7 RNA polymerase
   1531..2340    +  CDS            KanR: aminoglycoside phosphotransferase; aph(3')-Ia; confers resistance to kanamycin in bacteria or G418 (Geneticin®) in eukaryotes
   2487..3075    +  rep_origin     ori: high-copy-number ColE1/pMB1/pBR322/pUC origin of replication
   3258..3350    +  CDS            lacI (fragment): lac repressor; lacI; The lac repressor binds to the lac operator to inhibit transcription in E. coli. This inhibition can be relieved by adding lactose or isopropyl-β-D-thiogalactopyranoside (IPTG).
   3405..3432    -  terminator     rrnB T2 terminator: transcription terminator T2 from the E. coli rrnB gene
   3564..3607    +  terminator     rrnB T1 terminator: Escherichia coli rrnB; transcription terminator T1 from the E. coli rrnB gene
   3654..3690    -  CDS            lacZα (fragment): LacZα fragment of β-galactosidase; lacZ fragment
   3706..3805    +  protein_bind   attL1: mutant version of attL; recombination site for the Gateway® LR reaction LR Clonase™
>Addgene plasmid #101518 | pDONR221-FOXI3 | depositor full sequence | sequence record 191497 | Full Sequence
ATGGCCCTGTACTGCGGCGATAATTTCGGCGTGTACAGCCAGCCTGGCCTTCCACCACCAGCTGCTACAG
CCGCTGCTCCTGGAGCACCACCCGCTGCTAGAGCTCCTTATGGATTGGCTGATTACGCCGCTCCTCCTGC
TGCCGCGGCTAATCCCTACCTGTGGCTGAACGGACCTGGAGTTGGAGGACCTCCTTCAGCTGCAGCAGCT
GCCGCAGCTGCATATTTAGGTGCTCCTCCACCTCCCCCTCCTCCAGGTGCTGCTGCTGGCCCTTTTTTAC
AGCCCCCTCCAGCAGCCGGCACATTTGGCTGTTCTCAAAGACCTTTTGCCCAACCTGCCCCTGCCGCACC
AGCTTCTCCTGCCGCTCCAGCTGGTCCTGGAGAACTGGGCTGGCTCTCCATGGCCTCTAGAGAGGACCTG
ATGAAGATGGTGAGGCCCCCCTACAGCTACAGCGCCCTGATCGCTATGGCCATCCAGAGCGCCCCCGAGA
GAAAGCTGACCCTGTCCCACATCTACCAGTTCGTGGCCGACAGCTTCCCCTTCTACCAGAGAAGCAAGGC
CGGCTGGCAGAACTCCATCAGACACAACCTGTCCCTGAACGACTGCTTCAAGAAGGTGCCCAGAGACGAG
GACGACCCCGGCAAGGGCAACTACTGGACCCTGGACCCCAACTGCGAGAAGATGTTCGACAACGGCAACT
TCAGAAGAAAAAGAAAGAGAAGAAGCGAAGCCTCTAATGGCTCTACCGTGGCCGCTGGCACCAGCAAGTC
AGAGGAGGGCCTGAGCTCTGGCTTAGGCAGCGGCGTCGGAGGAAAGCCTGAGGAGGAGTCTCCTTCTACA
CTGCTGAGGCCTAGCCATAGCCCTGAGCCTCCCGAGGGCACCAAGAGCACAGCCTCTTCTCCCGGCGGAC
CCATGCTTACAAGCACCCCCTGCCTGAATACCTTCTTCAGCTCCCTGTCCAGCCTGTCTGTGAGCAGCTC
CGTGAGCACACAGAGAGCCCTTCCCGGCTCTAGACACCTGGGCATTCAGGGAGCCCAGCTGCCTTCTAGC
GGCGTGTTTAGCCCCACCAGCATCAGCGAGGCCTCTGCTGACACCTTGCAGCTGTCTAACAGCACAAGCA
ACAGCACCGGCCAGCGAAGCAGCTACTACTCCCCCTTCCCCGCTAGCACCAGCGGCGGCCAGAGCAGCCC
TTTTAGCAGCCCCTTTCACAATTTCAGCATGGTGAACAGCCTGATCTACCCCAGAGAGGGCAGCGAGGTG
TACCCAGCTTTCTTGTACAAAGTTGGCATTATAAGAAAGCATTGCTTATCAATTTGTTGCAACGAACAGG
TCACTATCAGTCAAAATAAAATCATTATTTGCCATCCAGCTGATATCCCCTATAGTGAGTCGTATTACAT
GGTCATAGCTGTTTCCTGGCAGCTCTGGCCCGTGTCTCAAAATCTCTGATGTTACATTGCACAAGATAAA
AATATATCATCATGAACAATAAAACTGTCTGCTTACATAAACAGTAATACAAGGGGTGTTATGAGCCATA
TTCAACGGGAAACGTCGAGGCCGCGATTAAATTCCAACATGGATGCTGATTTATATGGGTATAAATGGGC
TCGCGATAATGTCGGGCAATCAGGTGCGACAATCTATCGCTTGTATGGGAAGCCCGATGCGCCAGAGTTG
TTTCTGAAACATGGCAAAGGTAGCGTTGCCAATGATGTTACAGATGAGATGGTCAGACTAAACTGGCTGA
CGGAATTTATGCCTCTTCCGACCATCAAGCATTTTATCCGTACTCCTGATGATGCATGGTTACTCACCAC
TGCGATCCCCGGAAAAACAGCATTCCAGGTATTAGAAGAATATCCTGATTCAGGTGAAAATATTGTTGAT
GCGCTGGCAGTGTTCCTGCGCCGGTTGCATTCGATTCCTGTTTGTAATTGTCCTTTTAACAGCGATCGCG
TATTTCGTCTCGCTCAGGCGCAATCACGAATGAATAACGGTTTGGTTGATGCGAGTGATTTTGATGACGA
GCGTAATGGCTGGCCTGTTGAACAAGTCTGGAAAGAAATGCATAAACTTTTGCCATTCTCACCGGATTCA
GTCGTCACTCATGGTGATTTCTCACTTGATAACCTTATTTTTGACGAGGGGAAATTAATAGGTTGTATTG
ATGTTGGACGAGTCGGAATCGCAGACCGATACCAGGATCTTGCCATCCTATGGAACTGCCTCGGTGAGTT
TTCTCCTTCATTACAGAAACGGCTTTTTCAAAAATATGGTATTGATAATCCTGATATGAATAAATTGCAG
TTTCATTTGATGCTCGATGAGTTTTTCTAATCAGAATTGGTTAATTGGTTGTAACACTGGCAGAGCATTA
CGCTGACTTGACGGGACGGCGCAAGCTCATGACCAAAATCCCTTAACGTGAGTTACGCGTCGTTCCACTG
AGCGTCAGACCCCGTAGAAAAGATCAAAGGATCTTCTTGAGATCCTTTTTTTCTGCGCGTAATCTGCTGC
TTGCAAACAAAAAAACCACCGCTACCAGCGGTGGTTTGTTTGCCGGATCAAGAGCTACCAACTCTTTTTC
CGAAGGTAACTGGCTTCAGCAGAGCGCAGATACCAAATACTGTTCTTCTAGTGTAGCCGTAGTTAGGCCA
CCACTTCAAGAACTCTGTAGCACCGCCTACATACCTCGCTCTGCTAATCCTGTTACCAGTGGCTGCTGCC
AGTGGCGATAAGTCGTGTCTTACCGGGTTGGACTCAAGACGATAGTTACCGGATAAGGCGCAGCGGTCGG
GCTGAACGGGGGGTTCGTGCACACAGCCCAGCTTGGAGCGAACGACCTACACCGAACTGAGATACCTACA
GCGTGAGCTATGAGAAAGCGCCACGCTTCCCGAAGGGAGAAAGGCGGACAGGTATCCGGTAAGCGGCAGG
GTCGGAACAGGAGAGCGCACGAGGGAGCTTCCAGGGGGAAACGCCTGGTATCTTTATAGTCCTGTCGGGT
TTCGCCACCTCTGACTTGAGCGTCGATTTTTGTGATGCTCGTCAGGGGGGCGGAGCCTATGGAAAAACGC
CAGCAACGCGGCCTTTTTACGGTTCCTGGCCTTTTGCTGGCCTTTTGCTCACATGTTCTTTCCTGCGTTA
TCCCCTGATTCTGTGGATAACCGTATTACCGCCTTTGAGTGAGCTGATACCGCTCGCCGCAGCCGAACGA
CCGAGCGCAGCGAGTCAGTGAGCGAGGAAGCGGAAGAGCGCCCAATACGCAAACCGCCTCTCCCCGCGCG
TTGGCCGATTCATTAATGCAGCTGGCACGACAGGTTTCCCGACTGGAAAGCGGGCAGTGAGCGCAACGCA
ATTAATACGCGTACCGCTAGCCAGGAAGAGTTTGTAGAAACGCAAAAAGGCCATCCGTCAGGATGGCCTT
CTGCTTAGTTTGATGCCTGGCAGTTTATGGCGGGCGTCCTGCCCGCCACCCTCCGGGCCGTTGCTTCACA
ACGTTCAAATCCGCTCCCGGCGGATTTGTCCTACTCAGGAGAGCGTTCACCGACAAACAACAGATAAAAC
GAAAGGCCCAGTCTTCCGACTGAGCCTTTCGTTTTATTTGATGCCTGGCAGTTCCCTACTCTCGCGTTAA
CGCTAGCATGGATGTTTTCCCAGTCACGACGTTGTAAAACGACGGCCAGTCTTAAGCTCGGGCCCCAAAT
AATGATTTTATTTTGACTGATAGTGACCTGTTCGTTGCAACAAATTGATGAGCAATGCTTTTTTATAATG
CCAACTTTGTACAAAAAAGCAGGCTTA
