>Addgene plasmid #101518 | pDONR221-FOXI3 | depositor partial sequence | sequence record 191498 | insert
ATGGCCCTGTACTGCGGCGATAATTTCGGCGTGTACAGCCAGCCTGGCCTTCCACCACCAGCTGCTACAG
CCGCTGCTCCTGGAGCACCACCCGCTGCTAGAGCTCCTTATGGATTGGCTGATTACGCCGCTCCTCCTGC
TGCCGCGGCTAATCCCTACCTGTGGCTGAACGGACCTGGAGTTGGAGGACCTCCTTCAGCTGCAGCAGCT
GCCGCAGCTGCATATTTAGGTGCTCCTCCACCTCCCCCTCCTCCAGGTGCTGCTGCTGGCCCTTTTTTAC
AGCCCCCTCCAGCAGCCGGCACATTTGGCTGTTCTCAAAGACCTTTTGCCCAACCTGCCCCTGCCGCACC
AGCTTCTCCTGCCGCTCCAGCTGGTCCTGGAGAACTGGGCTGGCTCTCCATGGCCTCTAGAGAGGACCTG
ATGAAGATGGTGAGGCCCCCCTACAGCTACAGCGCCCTGATCGCTATGGCCATCCAGAGCGCCCCCGAGA
GAAAGCTGACCCTGTCCCACATCTACCAGTTCGTGGCCGACAGCTTCCCCTTCTACCAGAGAAGCAAGGC
CGGCTGGCAGAACTCCATCAGACACAACCTGTCCCTGAACGACTGCTTCAAGAAGGTGCCCAGAGACGAG
GACGACCCCGGCAAGGGCAACTACTGGACCCTGGACCCCAACTGCGAGAAGATGTTCGACAACGGCAACT
TCAGAAGAAAAAGAAAGAGAAGAAGCGAAGCCTCTAATGGCTCTACCGTGGCCGCTGGCACCAGCAAGTC
AGAGGAGGGCCTGAGCTCTGGCTTAGGCAGCGGCGTCGGAGGAAAGCCTGAGGAGGAGTCTCCTTCTACA
CTGCTGAGGCCTAGCCATAGCCCTGAGCCTCCCGAGGGCACCAAGAGCACAGCCTCTTCTCCCGGCGGAC
CCATGCTTACAAGCACCCCCTGCCTGAATACCTTCTTCAGCTCCCTGTCCAGCCTGTCTGTGAGCAGCTC
CGTGAGCACACAGAGAGCCCTTCCCGGCTCTAGACACCTGGGCATTCAGGGAGCCCAGCTGCCTTCTAGC
GGCGTGTTTAGCCCCACCAGCATCAGCGAGGCCTCTGCTGACACCTTGCAGCTGTCTAACAGCACAAGCA
ACAGCACCGGCCAGCGAAGCAGCTACTACTCCCCCTTCCCCGCTAGCACCAGCGGCGGCCAGAGCAGCCC
TTTTAGCAGCCCCTTTCACAATTTCAGCATGGTGAACAGCCTGATCTACCCCAGAGAGGGCAGCGAGGTG
